>Addgene plasmid #35358 | pBbB7a-GFP | depositor full sequence | sequence record 43025 | pBbB7a-GFP sequence 4854 bps
GACGTCCTCACTGCCCGCTTTCCAGTCGGGAAACCTGTCGTGCCAGCTGCATTAATGAATCGGCCAACGC
GCGGGGAGAGGCGGTTTGCGTATTGGGCGCCAGGGTGGTTTTTCTTTTCACCAGTGAGACGGGCAACAGC
TGATTGCCCTTCACCGCCTGGCCCTGAGAGAGTTGCAGCAAGCGGTCCACGCTGGTTTGCCCCAGCAGGC
GAAAATCCTGTTTGATGGTGGTTAACGGCGGGATATAACATGAGCTGTCTTCGGTATCGTCGTATCCCAC
TACCGAGATGTCCGCACCAACGCGCAGCCCGGACTCGGTAATGGCGCGCATTGCGCCCAGCGCCATCTGA
TCGTTGGCAACCAGCATCGCAGTGGGAACGATGCCCTCATTCAGCATTTGCATGGTTTGTTGAAAACCGG
ACATGGCACTCCAGTCGCCTTCCCGTTCCGCTATCGGCTGAATTTGATTGCGAGTGAGATATTTATGCCA
GCCAGCCAGACGCAGACGCGCCGAGACAGAACTTAATGGGCCCGCTAACAGCGCGATTTGCTGGTGACCC
AATGCGACCAGATGCTCCACGCCCAGTCGCGTACCGTCTTCATGGGAGAAAATAATACTGTTGATGGGTG
TCTGGTCAGAGACATCAAGAAATAACGCCGGAACATTAGTGCAGGCAGCTTCCACAGCAATGGCATCCTG
GTCATCCAGCGGATAGTTAATGATCAGCCCACTGACGCGTTGCGCGAGAAGATTGTGCACCGCCGCTTTA
CAGGCTTCGACGCCGCTTCGTTCTACCATCGACACCACCACGCTGGCACCCAGTTGATCGGCGCGAGATT
TAATCGCCGCGACAATTTGCGACGGCGCGTGCAGGGCCAGACTGGAGGTGGCAACGCCAATCAGCAACGA
CTGTTTGCCCGCCAGTTGTTGTGCCACGCGGTTGGGAATGTAATTCAGCTCCGCCATCGCCGCTTCCACT
TTTTCCCGCGTTTTCGCAGAAACGTGGCTGGCCTGGTTCACCACGCGGGAAACGGTCTGATAAGAGACAC
CGGCATACTCTGCGACATCGTATAACGTTACTGGTTTCACATTCACCACCCTGAATTGACTCTCTTCCGG
GCGCTATCATGCCATACCGCGAAAGGTTTTGCGCCATTCGATGGTGTCCGGGATCTCGACGCTCTCCCTT
ATGCGACTCCTGCATTAGGAAGCAGCCCAGTAGTAGGTTGAGGCCGTTGAGCACCGCCGCCGCAAGGAAT
GGTGCATGCAAGGAGATGGCGCCCAACAGTCCCCCGGCCACGGGGCCTGCCACCATACCCACGCCGAAAC
AAGCGCTCATGAGCCCGAAGTGGCGAGCCCGATCTTCCCCATCGGTGATGTCGGCGATATAGGCGCCAGC
AACCGCACCTGTGGCGCCGGTGATGCCGGCCACGATGCGTCCGGCGTAGAGGATCGAGATCGATCTCGAT
CCCGCGAAATTAATACGACTCACTATAGGGGAATTGTGAGCGGATAACAATTTCAGAATTCAAAAGATCT
TTTAAGAAGGAGATATACATATGAGTAAAGGAGAAGAACTTTTCACTGGAGTTGTCCCAATTCTTGTTGA
ATTAGATGGTGATGTTAATGGGCACAAATTTTCTGTCAGTGGAGAGGGTGAAGGTGATGCAACATACGGA
AAACTTACCCTTAAATTTATTTGCACTACTGGAAAACTACCTGTTCCGTGGCCAACACTTGTCACTACTT
TCTCTTATGGTGTTCAATGCTTTTCCCGTTATCCGGATCACATGAAACGGCATGACTTTTTCAAGAGTGC
CATGCCCGAAGGTTATGTACAGGAACGCACTATATCTTTCAAAGATGACGGGAACTACAAGACGCGTGCT
GAAGTCAAGTTTGAAGGTGATACCCTTGTTAATCGTATCGAGTTAAAAGGTATTGATTTTAAAGAAGATG
GAAACATTCTCGGACACAAACTGGAGTACAACTATAACTCACACAATGTATACATCACGGCAGACAAACA
AAAGAATGGAATCAAAGCTAACTTCAAAATTCGCCACAACATTGAAGATGGCTCCGTTCAACTAGCAGAC
CATTATCAACAAAATACTCCAATTGGCGATGGCCCTGTCCTTTTACCAGACAACCATTACCTGTCCACAC
AATCTGCCCTTTCGAAAGATCCCAACGAAAAGCGTGACCACATGGTCCTTCTTGAGTTTGTAACTGCTGC
TGGGATTACACATGGCATGGATGAGCTCTACAAATAAGGATCCAAACTCGAGTAAGGATCTCCAGGCATC
AAATAAAACGAAAGGCTCAGTCGAAAGACTGGGCCTTTCGTTTTATCTGTTGTTTGTCGGTGAACGCTCT
CTACTAGAGTCACACTGGCTCACCTTCGGGTGGGCCTTTCTGCGTTTATACCTAGGCTACAGCCGATAGT
CTGGAACAGCGCACTTACGGGTTGCTGCGCAACCCAAGTGCTACCGGCGCGGCAGCGTGACCCGTGTCGG
CGGCTCCAACGGCTCGCCATCGTCCAGAAAACACGGCTCATCGGGCATCGGCAGGCGCTGCTGCCCGCGC
CGTTCCCATTCCTCCGTTTCGGTCAAGGCTGGCAGGTCTGGTTCCATGCCCGGAATGCCGGGCTGGCTGG
GCGGCTCCTCGCCGGGGCCGGTCGGTAGTTGCTGCTCGCCCGGATACAGGGTCGGGATGCGGCGCAGGTC
GCCATGCCCCAACAGCGATTCGTCCTGGTCGTCGTGATCAACCACCACGGCGGCACTGAACACCGACAGG
CGCAACTGGTCGCGGGGCTGGCCCCACGCCACGCGGTCATTGACCACGTAGGCCAACACGGTGCCGGGGC
CGTTGAGCTTCACGACGGAGATCCAGCGCTCGGCCACCAAGTCCTTGACTGCGTATTGGACCGTCCGCAA
AGAACGTCCGATGAGCTTGGAAAGTGTCTTCTGGCTGACCACCACGGCGTTCTGGTGGCCCATCTGCGCC
ACGAGGTGATGCAGCAGCATTGCCGCCGTGGGTTTCCTCGCAATAAGCCCGGCCCACGCCTCATGCGCTT
TGCGTTCCGTTTGCACCCAGTGACCGGGCTTGTTCTTGGCTTGAATGCCGATTTCTCTGGACTGCGTGGC
CATGCTTATCTCCATGCGGTAGGGGTGCCGCACGGTTGCGGCACCATGCGCAATCAGCTGCAACTTTTCG
GCAGCGCGACAACAATTATGCGTTGCGTAAAAGTGGCAGTCAATTACAGATTTTCTTTAACCTACGCAAT
GAGCTATTGCGGGGGGTGCCGCAATGAGCTGTTGCGTACCCCCCTTTTTTAAGTTGTTGATTTTTAAGTC
TTTCGCATTTCGCCCTATATCTAGTTCTTTGGTGCCCAAAGAAGGGCACCCCTGCGGGGTTCCCCCACGC
CTTCGGCGCGGCTCCCCCTCCGGCAAAAAGTGGCCCCTCCGGGGCTTGTTGATCGACTGCGCGGCCTTCG
GCCTTGCCCAAGGTGGCGCTGCCCCCTTGGAACCCCCGCACTCGCCGCCGTGAGGCTCGGGGGGCAGGCG
GGCGGGCTTCGCCCTTCGACTGCCCCCACTCGCATAGGCTTGGGTCGTTCCAGGCGCGTCAAGGCCAAGC
CGCTGCGCGGTCGCTGCGCGAGCCTTGACCCGCCTTCCACTTGGTGTCCAACCGGCAAGCGAAGCGCGCA
GGCCGCAGGCCGGAGGCACTAGTGCTTGGATTCTCACCAATAAAAAACGCCCGGCGGCAACCGAGCGTTC
TGAACAAATCCAGATGGAGTTCTGAGGTCATTACTGGATCTATCAACAGGAGTCCAAGCGAGCTCGTAAA
CTTGGTCTGACAGTTACCAATGCTTAATCAGTGAGGCACCTATCTCAGCGATCTGTCTATTTCGTTCATC
CATAGTTGCCTGACTCCCCGTCGTGTAGATAACTACGATACGGGAGGGCTTACCATCTGGCCCCAGTGCT
GCAATGATACCGCGAGACCCACGCTCACCGGCTCCAGATTTATCAGCAATAAACCAGCCAGCCGGAAGGG
CCGAGCGCAGAAGTGGTCCTGCAACTTTATCCGCCTCCATCCAGTCTATTAATTGTTGCCGGGAAGCTAG
AGTAAGTAGTTCGCCAGTTAATAGTTTGCGCAACGTTGTTGCCATTGCTACAGGCATCGTGGTGTCACGC
TCGTCGTTTGGTATGGCTTCATTCAGCTCCGGTTCCCAACGATCAAGGCGAGTTACATGATCCCCCATGT
TGTGCAAAAAAGCGGTTAGCTCCTTCGGTCCTCCGATCGTTGTCAGAAGTAAGTTGGCCGCAGTGTTATC
ACTCATGGTTATGGCAGCACTGCATAATTCTCTTACTGTCATGCCATCCGTAAGATGCTTTTCTGTGACT
GGTGAGTACTCAACCAAGTCATTCTGAGAATAGTGTATGCGGCGACCGAGTTGCTCTTGCCCGGCGTCAA
TACGGGATAATACCGCGCCACATAGCAGAACTTTAAAAGTGCTCATCATTGGAAAACGTTCTTCGGGGCG
AAAACTCTCAAGGATCTTACCGCTGTTGAGATCCAGTTCGATGTAACCCACTCGTGCACCCAACTGATCT
TCAGCATCTTTTACTTTCACCAGCGTTTCTGGGTGAGCAAAAACAGGAAGGCAAAATGCCGCAAAAAAGG
GAATAAGGGCGACACGGAAATGTTGAATACTCATACTCTTCCTTTTTCAATATTATTGAAGCATTTATCA
GGGTTATTGTCTCATGAGCGGATACATATTTGAATGTATTTAGAAAAATAAACAAATAGGGGTTCCGCGC
ACATTTCCCCGAAAAGTGCCACCT
Features (pLannotate 1.2.2; 13 found; start..end, strand, type, name):
      8..1090    -  CDS            lacI: lac repressor; lacI; The lac repressor binds to the lac operator to inhibit transcription in E. coli. This inhibition can be relieved by adding lactose or isopropyl-β-D-thiogalactopyranoside (IPTG).
   1091..1168    -  promoter       lacI promoter: lacI
   1176..1455    -  CDS            TcR (fragment): tetracycline efflux protein; tet; confers resistance to tetracycline
   1481..1499    +  promoter       T7 promoter: promoter for bacteriophage T7 RNA polymerase
   1504..1520    +  protein_bind   lac operator: The lac repressor binds to the lac operator to inhibit transcription in E. coli. This inhibition can be relieved by adding lactose or isopropyl-β-D-thiogalactopyranoside (IPTG). lac repressor encoded by lacI
   1561..2274    +  CDS            &alpha;GFP: &alpha;GFP is a basic (constitutively fluorescent) long stokes shift fluorescent protein published in 1996, derived from Aequorea victoria.
   2310..2381    +  terminator     rrnB T1 terminator: transcription terminator T1 from the E. coli rrnB gene
   2397..2424    +  terminator     T7Te terminator: phage T7 early transcription terminator
   2491..3153    -  CDS            pBBR1 Rep: replication protein for the broad-host-range plasmid pBBR1 from Bordetella bronchiseptica
   3154..3727    -  rep_origin     pBBR1 oriV (fragment): replication origin of the broad-host-range plasmid pBBR1 from Bordetella bronchiseptica; requires the pBBR1 Rep protein for replication
   3740..3834    -  terminator     lambda t0 terminator: transcription terminator from phage lambda
   3864..4724    -  CDS            AmpR: β-lactamase; bla; confers resistance to ampicillin, carbenicillin, and related antibiotics
   4725..4829    -  promoter       AmpR promoter: bla
