[The description below was written by a language model from this plasmid's Addgene catalogue record and pLannotate feature annotations shown in this document.]
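Description:
pBbB7a-GFP is a bacterial expression plasmid from the BglBrick (pBb) vector series, a modular synthetic-biology platform in which origin, promoter and resistance marker are interchangeable parts. The full construct is 4,854 bp, combining a 4,137 bp backbone with a 717 bp GFP insert. It replicates through the broad-host-range pBBR1 system: the feature table shows a pBBR1 oriV (annotated as a fragment) next to the pBBR1 Rep coding sequence that this origin requires, and the record lists the plasmid as low copy. Selection is by ampicillin, through a β-lactamase gene with its own bla promoter, followed by a lambda t0 terminator that insulates the marker from the neighbouring module.

The expression cassette uses a T7 promoter immediately followed by a lac operator, driving a synthetic GFP reporter that the automated annotation matches to an Aequorea victoria-derived variant. Transcription ends at tandem rrnB T1 and T7Te terminators. A lacI gene with its native promoter sits upstream in the opposite orientation and supplies the repressor that binds the operator, so expression is held off until relieved by IPTG or lactose. Transcription from the T7 promoter also depends on T7 RNA polymerase, which the plasmid does not encode and which must therefore be supplied by the host. A short tetracycline efflux gene fragment lies between lacI and the T7 promoter; as only a fragment is annotated, it is probably a non-functional backbone remnant rather than a second marker. Within the BglBrick collection, GFP constructs like this one serve as reporters for characterising the expression behaviour of a given origin, promoter and marker combination, and as vectors into which other genes can be placed by restriction cloning.
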