Addgene plasmid #35358: pBbB7a-GFP
Depositing lab: Jay Keasling. Depositing organization: University of California, Berkeley. Publication: BglBrick vectors and datasheets: A synthetic biology platform for gene expression. Lee TS, Krupa RA, Zhang F, Hajimorad M, Holtz WJ, Prasad N, Lee SK, Keasling JD. J Biol Eng. 2011 Sep 20;5:12. 10.1186/1754-1611-5-12 PubMed 21933410.
Backbone
  Vector backbone: pBb
  Backbone size w/o insert (bp): 4137
  Vector type: Bacterial Expression, Synthetic Biology
Growth in bacteria
  Bacterial resistance: Ampicillin, 100 μg/mL
  Growth temperature: 37°C
  Growth strain: DH5alpha
  Copy number: Low Copy
Gene/Insert
  Gene/Insert name: GFP (alt name: JBEI Part ID: JPUB_000124)
  Species: Synthetic
  Insert size (bp): 717
  Promoter: T7
  Cloning method: Restriction Enzyme
  Sequencing primers: 5′ GFP-R; 3′ GFP-F
Terms and licenses: Academic/Nonprofit Terms; Industry Terms: Not Available to Industry
Depositor comments: JBEI Part ID: JPUB_000124; Origin: BBR1
How to cite: pBbB7a-GFP was a gift from Jay Keasling (Addgene plasmid # 35358 ; http://n2t.net/addgene:35358 ; RRID:Addgene_35358)
