>Addgene plasmid #35358 | pBbB7a-GFP | addgene partial sequence | sequence record 43717 | GFP-F 5'-GGTCCTTCTTGAGTTTGTAAC-3'
CTCTACAAATAAGGATCCAAACTCGAGTAAGGATCTCCAGGCATCAAATAAAACGAAAGGCTCAGTCGAA
AGACTGGGCCTTTCGTTTTATCTGTTGTTTGTCGGTGAACGCTCTCTACTAGAGTCACACTGGCTCACCT
TCGGGTGGGCCTTTCTGCGTTTATACCTAGGCTACAGCCGATAGTCTGGAACAGCGCACTTACGGGTTGC
TGCGCAACCCAAGTGCTACCGGCGCGGCAGCGTGACCCGTGTCGGCGGCTCCAACGGCTCGCCATCGTCC
AGAAAACACGGCTCATCGGGCATCGGCAGGCGCTGCTGCCCGCGCCGTTCCCATTCCTCCGTTTCGGTCA
AGGCTGGCAGGTCTGGTTCCATGCCCGGAATGCCGGGCTGGCTGGGCGGCTCCTCGCCGGGGCCGGTCGG
TAGTTGCTGCTCGCCCGGATACAGGGTCGGGATGCGGCGCAGGTCGCCATGCCCCAACAGCGATTCGTCC
TGGTCGTCGTGATCAACCACCACGGCGGCACTGAACACCGACAGGCGCAACTGGTCGCGGGGCTGGCCCC
ACGCCACGCGGTCATTGACCACGTAGGCCAACACGGTGCCGGGGCCGTTGAGCTTCACGACGGAGATCCA
GCGCTCGGCCACCAAGTCCTTGACTGCGTATTGGACCGTCCGCAAAGAACGTCCGATGAGCTTGGAAAGT
GTCTTCTGGCTGACCACCACGGCGTTCTGGTGGCCCATCTGCGCCACGAGGTGATGCAGCAGCATTGCCG
CCGTGGGTTTCCTCGCAATAAGCCCGGCCCACGCCTCATGCGCTTTGCGTTCCGTTTGCACCCAGTGACC
GGGC
