>Addgene plasmid #35358 | pBbB7a-GFP | addgene partial sequence | sequence record 43718 | GFP-R 5'-CCATCTAATTCAACAAGAATTGGGACAAC-3'
ATGTATATCTCCTTCTTAAAAGATCTTTTGAATTCTGAAATTGTTATCCGCTCACAATTCCCCTATAGTG
AGTCGTATTAATTTCGCGGGATCGAGATCGATCTCGATCCTCTACGCCGGACGCATCGTGGCCGGCATCA
CCGGCGCCACAGGTGCGGTTGCTGGCGCCTATATCGCCGACATCACCGATGGGGAAGATCGGGCTCGCCA
CTTCGGGCTCATGAGCGCTTGTTTCGGCGTGGGTATGGTGGCAGGCCCCGTGGCCGGGGGACTGTTGGGC
GCCATCTCCTTGCATGCACCATTCCTTGCGGCGGCGGTGCTCAACGGCCTCAACCTACTACTGGGCTGCT
TCCTAATGCAGGAGTCGCATAAGGGAGAGCGTCGAGATCCCGGACACCATCGAATGGCGCAAAACCTTTC
GCGGTATGGCATGATAGCGCCCGGAAGAGAGTCAATTCAGGGTGGTGAATGTGAAACCAGTAACGTTATA
CGATGTCGCAGAGTATGCCGGTGTCTCTTATCAGACCGTTTCCCGCGTGGTGAACCAGGCCAGCCACGTT
TCTGCGAAAACGCGGGAAAAAGTGGAAGCGGCGATGGCGGAGCTGAATTACATTCCCAACCGCGTGGCAC
AACAACTGGCGGGCAAACAGTCGTTGCTGATTGGCGTTGCCACCTCCAGTCTGGCCCTGCACGCGCCGTC
GCAAATTGTCGCGGCGATTAAATCTCGCGCCGATCAACTGGGTGCCAGCGTGGTGGTGTCGATGGTAGAA
CGAAGCGGCGTCGAAGCCTGTAAAGCGGCGGTGCACAATCTTCTCGCGCAACGCGTCAGTGGGCTGATCA
TTAACTATCCG
